>Addgene plasmid #113873 | pUDR220 | depositor full sequence | sequence record 214968 | pUDR220 sequence 6632 bps
CAACTTTCACTTCTACAGCGTTTGACCAAAATCTTTTGAACAGAACATTGTAGGGTGTGAAAAAATGCGC
ACCTTTACCGCTAGCCCAAGAGGGCACTACAAAATCTAGAGTTGTACTTCAAACGTACATGTAATCACCT
TGTATATACTCGAAAGAAAACATCAAGTTTCTGTATAAATATGAGTGAAAGCATAATCATACATTATCTT
TTCAAAGAAGCTCCAGCTTTTGTTCCCTTTAGTGAGGGTATTCACGTAGACGGATAGGTATAGCCAGACA
TCAGCAGCATACTTCGGGAACCGTAGGCTCTAGAGAGAGGCGGTTTGCGTATTGGGCGCTCTTCCGCTTC
CTCGCTCACTGACTCGCTGCGCTCGGTCGTTCGGCTGCGGCGAGCGGTATCAGCTCACTCAAAGGCGGTA
ATACGGTTATCCACAGAATCAGGGGATAACGCAGGAAAGAACATGTGAGCAAAAGGCCAGCAAAAGGCCA
GGAACCGTAAAAAGGCCGCGTTGCTGGCGTTTTTCCATAGGCTCCGCCCCCCTGACGAGCATCACAAAAA
TCGACGCTCAAGTCAGAGGTGGCGAAACCCGACAGGACTATAAAGATACCAGGCGTTTCCCCCTGGAAGC
TCCCTCGTGCGCTCTCCTGTTCCGACCCTGCCGCTTACCGGATACCTGTCCGCCTTTCTCCCTTCGGGAA
GCGTGGCGCTTTCTCATAGCTCACGCTGTAGGTATCTCAGTTCGGTGTAGGTCGTTCGCTCCAAGCTGGG
CTGTGTGCACGAACCCCCCGTTCAGCCCGACCGCTGCGCCTTATCCGGTAACTATCGTCTTGAGTCCAAC
CCGGTAAGACACGACTTATCGCCACTGGCAGCAGCCACTGGTAACAGGATTAGCAGAGCGAGGTATGTAG
GCGGTGCTACAGAGTTCTTGAAGTGGTGGCCTAACTACGGCTACACTAGAAGGACAGTATTTGGTATCTG
CGCTCTGCTGAAGCCAGTTACCTTCGGAAAAAGAGTTGGTAGCTCTTGATCCGGCAAACAAACCACCGCT
GGTAGCGGTGGTTTTTTTGTTTGCAAGCAGCAGATTACGCGCAGAAAAAAAGGATCTCAAGAAGATCCTT
TGATCTTTTCTACGGGGTCTGACGCTCAGTGGAACGAAAACTCACGTTAAGGGATTTTGGTCATGAGATT
ATCAAAAAGGATCTTCACCTAGATCCTTTTAAATTAAAAATGAAGTTTTAAATCAATCTAAAGTATATAT
GAGTAAACTTGGTCTGACAGTTACCAATGCTTAATCAGTGAGGCACCTATCTCAGCGATCTGTCTATTTC
GTTCATCCATAGTTGCCTGACTCCCCGTCGTGTAGATAACTACGATACGGGAGGGCTTACCATCTGGCCC
CAGTGCTGCAATGATACCGCGAGACCCACGCTCACCGGCTCCAGATTTATCAGCAATAAACCAGCCAGCC
GGAAGGGCCGAGCGCAGAAGTGGTCCTGCAACTTTATCCGCCTCCATCCAGTCTATTAATTGTTGCCGGG
AAGCTAGAGTAAGTAGTTCGCCAGTTAATAGTTTGCGCAACGTTGTTGCCATTGCTACAGGCATCGTGGT
GTCACGCTCGTCGTTTGGTATGGCTTCATTCAGCTCCGGTTCCCAACGATCAAGGCGAGTTACATGATCC
CCCATGTTGTGCAAAAAAGCGGTTAGCTCCTTCGGTCCTCCGATCGTTGTCAGAAGTAAGTTGGCCGCAG
TGTTATCACTCATGGTTATGGCAGCACTGCATAATTCTCTTACTGTCATGCCATCCGTAAGATGCTTTTC
TGTGACTGGTGAGTACTCAACCAAGTCATTCTGAGAATAGTGTATGCGGCGACCGAGTTGCTCTTGCCCG
GCGTCAATACGGGATAATACCGCGCCACATAGCAGAACTTTAAAAGTGCTCATCATTGGAAAACGTTCTT
CGGGGCGAAAACTCTCAAGGATCTTACCGCTGTTGAGATCCAGTTCGATGTAACCCACTCGTGCACCCAA
CTGATCTTCAGCATCTTTTACTTTCACCAGCGTTTCTGGGTGAGCAAAAACAGGAAGGCAAAATGCCGCA
AAAAAGGGAATAAGGGCGACACGGAAATGTTGAATACTCATACTCTTCCTTTTTCAATATTATTGAAGCA
TTTATCAGGGTTATTGTCTCATGAGCGGATACATATTTGAATGTATTTAGAAAAATAAACAAATAGGGGT
TCCGCGCACTCGAGACTATATGTGAAGGCATGGCTATGGCACGGCAGACATTCCGCCAGATCATCAATAG
GCACCTTCGTACGCTGCAGGTCGACAACCCTTAATATAACTTCGTATAATGTATGCTATACGAAGTTATT
AGGTCTAGAGATCCGCAGGCTAACCGGAACCTGTATTATTTAGTTTATGCTACGTTAAATAAAGACCTTT
CGTTCACATAACTGAATGTGTAATGGCCTTGAGATTTCAAGCATACCAAGTTGGTGGAGACGGGGTCGTT
ACAAAAGACTCTTTAAGCCAAGATTTCCTTGACAGCCTTGGCGATAGCATCGCCAACCTCAGTGGTAGAG
TTAGAACCACCAAGGTCACCGGTTCTGACACCTGCATCCAAGACATTTCTAACAGCTTCTTCAAGAGCCC
TACCTTCTTCAACCAAATCCAAGGATAACTTCAACATCATAGCTGCAGATAAGATGGTAGCAATTGGGTT
AACCTTGTTTGCTGGTAAATCTGGGGCAGAACCATGACATGGTTCGTACAAACCGAATGCCTTGTTAGTG
TCAGGTAGGGAAGCTAGAGATGCAGAAGGTAATAAACCCAAAGAACCTGGAATAACAGAGGCTTCATCGG
AGATAATATCACCAAACATGTTGTTGGTAATAACAACACCGTTTAGCTTAGTTGGTGATTTAACCAAAAT
CATAGCAGCAGAGTCGATCAATTGGTGCTGAACAGTTAATTGTGGGAACTCAGTCTTGATGGTTTCTTCA
ACAGTCTTTCTCCACAATCTGGAAGAGGCAAGCACGTTAGCCTTGTCAAGAGACCAGATTGGTAATGGTG
GGTTTTGTTGCAATGCCAAGAAAGCAGCCATTCTTGTAATTCTTTGAACTTCAGGAACACTGTATTTCTC
AGAGTCCCAAGCAACTCCGTCACCTTCATCTTCTTTTCTTTCACCAAAGTAGATACCACCAACCAATTCT
CTAACGACGACGAAATCGGTACCCTTTGCATATTCAGGCTTCAAAGGAGAAAGATCTAGTAAAGAATCAG
AAGCAAAGTTACATGGTCTCAAGTTGGCGTATAGACCCAATTCCTTTCTGATCTTCAATAGACCTTGTTC
TGGTCTAACTGCGCCCGTACCCCATTTTGGACCACCAACAGCACCTAGTAAGACAGCATCGGCTTTCTTA
GAGGCTTCTAGAGCTTCATCTGGTAAAGGAGTGCCAGTGGCATCGATGGCAGCACCCCCGATCAAGTGAT
GTTGGAAATTGAACTTAATTTCTGGACGGACTTCAGCAATGGCATTCAAGACCTTAATAGCTTCGTCAGT
AACTTCTTTACCGACGTGATCACCCGGTAGGACAACGATATTCTTAGACATGGTATAATCTGTGTAGTGT
GGGATACTTTTTACTTCTTCAAATAGGTATCAACAATAAAAATAAATCGAAGCAAATGTAGGAATGCGTT
AAAGCAGATGTACTTACTTAGAGTACATAGATATATTTATATAATTCAATATATAAAAGTATATGAAGCA
TCTGATGTTGAACCTGTCATGACTCTAAACTGGAATGGGTAGTTATGCTTCTGAAGGTTTTCCGTTAGAA
AATGAGTGCAGGGATCAGGCCCGGAACCGGTTTTAGCCTGAAAGGAAAAGAAAAAAATGCGGTGATTACT
AGCACGTGACTGCGCTGAATTGGAATCCACCACAAGTACAGCGAATGGCAAGAGGGAAGGGGAATATATT
GTGCCTGGCGGTAGTCTGCTATATCAAATGTTAAACATAACTAAATGCAGTAGTGAATAGAGTAATGTAT
TTCTACATATGTGGGTAGGGCCAATGGGAGCCCGATGTCTATTGTACAGATATTTTCCTTTTATAGTTAA
TCAATTCAACTTGGAAATCATTGAGTCGATATCTACTTGGATAACTGGAGCCGTGGCAGCGTTTGAAATT
TGACGAGTCTTCTTGTTTTGTTCGCGCATTTTCAGTTTATTCAAACGGGAGATGGCACCGAATCCACTGA
CTTCTCTGTTCAATTTGAATGGTAATAGGAAGAAAGTACATTTCGAGAAATTTTCGCCCAACGTCGAAAT
CTCATGGATGATATCCTCGATACAAATGACACCTTCATCACCTAATTTCTCTTCAACGATATTGTTGTCA
TTCAAGATTATCTCTTTTGGTTCTTTATCTTCTGGCCTTTGCCACATTATTCTAGATCTCTTTTGGATTA
AAGAACGGATAGATGCAAGTGAAGGTTGTCCGATAACAATATATGGTGATACAAGTTTCAACAATGGGTA
CACGTCCTTGGTAAGTTTGATGAAAACACCAGTGTTCAACTCAACAAGTCTCAAAAGAGATAACACTTTG
TAAGCCTTTGCTGGGATCTTCACAGCGAGCTCTCGAGAACCCTTAATATAACTTCGTATAATGTATGCTA
TACGAAGTTATTAGGTGATATCAGATCCACTAGTGGCCTATGCCACCTTTCGAGAGGACGATGCCCGTGT
CTAAATGATTCGACCAGCCTAAGAATGTTCAACCCCTCACTAAAGGGAACAAAAGCTGGAGCTTCTTTGA
AAAGATAATGTATGATTATGCTTTCACTCATATTTATACAGAAACTTGATGTTTTCTTTCGAGTATATAC
AAGGTGATTACATGTACGTTTGAAGTACAACTCTAGATTTTGTAGTGCCCTCTTGGGCTAGCGGTAAAGG
TGCGCATTTTTTCACACCCTACAATGTTCTGTTCAAAAGATTTTGGTCAAACGCTGTAGAAGTGAAAGTT
GGTGCGCATGTTTCGGCGTTCGAAACTTCTCCGCAGTGAAAGATAAATGATCTTACTATCAACAATAACT
AAGTTTTAGAGCTAGAAATAGCAAGTTAAAATAAGGCTAGTCCGTTATCAACTTGAAAAAGTGGCACCGA
GTCGGTGGTGCTTTTTTTGTTTTTTATGTCTTCGAGTCATGTAATTAGTTATGTCACGCTTACGTTCACG
CCCTCCACGCATTTAAGCATAAACACGCACTATGCCGTTCTTCTCATGTATATATATATACAGGCAACAC
GCAGATATAGGTGCGACGTGAACAGTGAGCTGTATGTGCGCAGCTCGCGTTGCATTTTCGGAAGCGCTCG
TTTTCGGAAACGCTTTGAAGTTCCTATTCCGAAGTTCCTATTCTGTAGAAAGTATAGGAACTTCAGAGCG
CTTTTGAAAACCAAAAGCGCTCTGAAGACGCACTTTCAAAAAACCAAAAACGCACCGGACTGTAACGAGC
TACTAAAATATTGCGAATACCGCTTCCACAAACATTGCTCAAAAGTATCTCTTTGCTATATATCTCTGTG
CTATATCCCTATATAACCTACCCATCCACCTTTCGCTCCTTGAACTTGCATCTAAACTCGACCTCTACAT
TTTTTATGTTTATCTCTAGTATTACTCTTTAGACAAAAAAATTGTAGTAAGAACTATTCATAGAGTGAAT
CGAAAACAATACGAAAATGTAAACATTTCCTATACGTAGTATATAGAGACAAAATAGAAGAAACCGTTCA
TAATTTTCTGACCAATGAAGAATCATCAACGCTATCACTTTCTGTTCACAAAGTATGCGCAATCCACATC
GGTATAGAATATAATCGGGGATGCCTTTATCTTGAAAAAATGCACCCGCAGCTTCGCTAGTAATCAGTAA
ACGCGGGAAGTGGAGTCAGGCTTTTTTTATGGAAGAGAAAATAGACACCAAAGTAGCCTTCTTCTAACCT
TAACGGACCTACAGTGCAAAAAGTTATCAAGAGACTGCATTATAGAGCGCACAAAGGAGAAAAAAAGTAA
TCTAAGATGCTTTGTTAGAAAAATAGCGCTCTCGGGATGCATTTTTGTAGAACAAAAAAGAAGTATAGAT
TCTTTGTTGGTAAAATAGCGCTCTCGCGTTGCATTTCTGTTCTGTAAAAATGCAGCTCAGATTCTTTGTT
TGAAAAATTAGCGCTCTCGCGTTGCATTTTTGTTTTACAAAAATGAAGCACAGATTCTTCGTTGGTAAAA
TAGCGCTTTCGCGTTGCATTTCTGTTCTGTAAAAATGCAGCTCAGATTCTTTGTTTGAAAAATTAGCGCT
CTCGCGTTGCATTTTTGTTCTACAAAATGAAGCACAGATGCTTCGTTGGAGGGCGTGAACGTAAGCGTGA
CATAACTAATTACATGACTCGAAGACATAAAAAACAAAAAAAGCACCACCGACTCGGTGCCACTTTTTCA
AGTTGATAACGGACTAGCCTTATTTTAACTTGCTATTTCTAGCTCTAAAACTAGTAAAAGTTGATTGCCC
CGATCATTTATCTTTCACTGCGGAGAAGTTTCGAACGCCGAAACATGCGCAC
Features (pLannotate 1.2.2; 16 found; start..end, strand, type, name):
    522..1110    -  rep_origin     ori: high-copy-number ColE1/pMB1/pBR322/pUC origin of replication
   1281..2141    -  CDS            AmpR: β-lactamase; bla; confers resistance to ampicillin, carbenicillin, and related antibiotics
   2142..2246    -  promoter       AmpR promoter: bla
   2346..2379    -  protein_bind   loxP: Cre-mediated recombination occurs in the 8-bp core sequence (GCATACAT). Cre recombinase
   2536..3615    -  CDS            LEU2: LEU3_YEAST - Experimental evidence at protein level: Swiss-Prot protein existence level 1. Catalyzes the oxidation of 3-carboxy-2-hydroxy-4- methylpentanoate (3-isopropylmalate) to 3-carboxy-4-methyl-2- oxopentanoate. The product decarboxylates to 4-methyl-2 oxopentanoate. From Saccharomyces cerevisiae (strain ATCC 204508 / S288c) (Baker's yeast).
   4134..4685    -  CDS            RLP7 (fragment): RLP7_YEAST - Also known as RPL7. Experimental evidence at protein level: Swiss-Prot protein existence level 1. Involved in the biogenesis of the 60S ribosomal subunit. May act as a specificity factor that binds precursor rRNAs and tethers the enzymes that carry out the early 5' to 3' exonucleolytic reactions that generate the mature rRNAs. From Saccharomyces cerevisiae (strain ATCC 204508 / S288c) (Baker's yeast).
   4668..4701    -  protein_bind   loxP: Cre-mediated recombination occurs in the 8-bp core sequence (GCATACAT). Cre recombinase
   4824..5092    +  promoter       SNR52 promoter: promoter for the S. cerevisiae small nucleolar RNA gene SNR52
   5113..5187    +  misc_RNA       gRNA scaffold: guide RNA scaffold for the Streptococcus pyogenes CRISPR/Cas9 system
   5192..5211    +  terminator     SUP4 terminator: transcription terminator for the S. cerevisiae SUP4 tRNA gene
   5217..5256    +  terminator     CYC1 terminator (fragment): S. cerevisiae CYC1; transcription terminator for CYC1
   5257..6417    +  rep_origin     2μ ori: yeast 2μ plasmid origin of replication
   6418..6457    -  terminator     CYC1 terminator (fragment): S. cerevisiae CYC1; transcription terminator for CYC1
   6463..6482    -  terminator     SUP4 terminator: transcription terminator for the S. cerevisiae SUP4 tRNA gene
   6487..6561    -  misc_RNA       gRNA scaffold: guide RNA scaffold for the Streptococcus pyogenes CRISPR/Cas9 system
   6582..218     -  promoter       SNR52 promoter (across the origin): promoter for the S. cerevisiae small nucleolar RNA gene SNR52
