>Addgene plasmid #113873 | pUDR220 | addgene full sequence | sequence record 220901 | Addgene NGS Result
CAACTTTCACTTCTACAGCGTTTGACCAAAATCTTTTGAACAGAACATTGTAGGGTGTGAAAAAATGCGC
ACCTTTACCGCTAGCCCAAGAGGGCACTACAAAATCTAGAGTTGTACTTCAAACGTACATGTAATCACCT
TGTATATACTCGAAAGAAAACATCAAGTTTCTGTATAAATATGAGTGAAAGCATAATCATACATTATCTT
TTCAAAGAAGCTCCAGCTTTTGTTCCCTTTAGTGAGGGTATTCACGTAGACGGATAGGTATAGCCAGACA
TCAGCAGCATACTTCGGGAACCGTAGGCTCTAGAGAGAGGCGGTTTGCGTATTGGGCGCTCTTCCGCTTC
CTCGCTCACTGACTCGCTGCGCTCGGTCGTTCGGCTGCGGCGAGCGGTATCAGCTCACTCAAAGGCGGTA
ATACGGTTATCCACAGAATCAGGGGATAACGCAGGAAAGAACATGTGAGCAAAAGGCCAGCAAAAGGCCA
GGAACCGTAAAAAGGCCGCGTTGCTGGCGTTTTTCCATAGGCTCCGCCCCCCTGACGAGCATCACAAAAA
TCGACGCTCAAGTCAGAGGTGGCGAAACCCGACAGGACTATAAAGATACCAGGCGTTTCCCCCTGGAAGC
TCCCTCGTGCGCTCTCCTGTTCCGACCCTGCCGCTTACCGGATACCTGTCCGCCTTTCTCCCTTCGGGAA
GCGTGGCGCTTTCTCATAGCTCACGCTGTAGGTATCTCAGTTCGGTGTAGGTCGTTCGCTCCAAGCTGGG
CTGTGTGCACGAACCCCCCGTTCAGCCCGACCGCTGCGCCTTATCCGGTAACTATCGTCTTGAGTCCAAC
CCGGTAAGACACGACTTATCGCCACTGGCAGCAGCCACTGGTAACAGGATTAGCAGAGCGAGGTATGTAG
GCGGTGCTACAGAGTTCTTGAAGTGGTGGCCTAACTACGGCTACACTAGAAGGACAGTATTTGGTATCTG
CGCTCTGCTGAAGCCAGTTACCTTCGGAAAAAGAGTTGGTAGCTCTTGATCCGGCAAACAAACCACCGCT
GGTAGCGGTGGTTTTTTTGTTTGCAAGCAGCAGATTACGCGCAGAAAAAAAGGATCTCAAGAAGATCCTT
TGATCTTTTCTACGGGGTCTGACGCTCAGTGGAACGAAAACTCACGTTAAGGGATTTTGGTCATGAGATT
ATCAAAAAGGATCTTCACCTAGATCCTTTTAAATTAAAAATGAAGTTTTAAATCAATCTAAAGTATATAT
GAGTAAACTTGGTCTGACAGTTACCAATGCTTAATCAGTGAGGCACCTATCTCAGCGATCTGTCTATTTC
GTTCATCCATAGTTGCCTGACTCCCCGTCGTGTAGATAACTACGATACGGGAGGGCTTACCATCTGGCCC
CAGTGCTGCAATGATACCGCGAGACCCACGCTCACCGGCTCCAGATTTATCAGCAATAAACCAGCCAGCC
GGAAGGGCCGAGCGCAGAAGTGGTCCTGCAACTTTATCCGCCTCCATCCAGTCTATTAATTGTTGCCGGG
AAGCTAGAGTAAGTAGTTCGCCAGTTAATAGTTTGCGCAACGTTGTTGCCATTGCTACAGGCATCGTGGT
GTCACGCTCGTCGTTTGGTATGGCTTCATTCAGCTCCGGTTCCCAACGATCAAGGCGAGTTACATGATCC
CCCATGTTGTGCAAAAAAGCGGTTAGCTCCTTCGGTCCTCCGATCGTTGTCAGAAGTAAGTTGGCCGCAG
TGTTATCACTCATGGTTATGGCAGCACTGCATAATTCTCTTACTGTCATGCCATCCGTAAGATGCTTTTC
TGTGACTGGTGAGTACTCAACCAAGTCATTCTGAGAATAGTGTATGCGGCGACCGAGTTGCTCTTGCCCG
GCGTCAATACGGGATAATACCGCGCCACATAGCAGAACTTTAAAAGTGCTCATCATTGGAAAACGTTCTT
CGGGGCGAAAACTCTCAAGGATCTTACCGCTGTTGAGATCCAGTTCGATGTAACCCACTCGTGCACCCAA
CTGATCTTCAGCATCTTTTACTTTCACCAGCGTTTCTGGGTGAGCAAAAACAGGAAGGCAAAATGCCGCA
AAAAAGGGAATAAGGGCGACACGGAAATGTTGAATACTCATACTCTTCCTTTTTCAATATTATTGAAGCA
TTTATCAGGGTTATTGTCTCATGAGCGGATACATATTTGAATGTATTTAGAAAAATAAACAAATAGGGGT
TCCGCGCACTCGAGACTATATGTGAAGGCATGGCTATGGCACGGCAGACATTCCGCCAGATCATCAATAG
GCACGTTCGTACGCTGCAGGTCGACAACCCTTAATATAACTTCGTATAATGTATGCTATACGAAGTTATT
AGGTCTAGAGATCCGCAGGCTAACCGGAACCTGTATTATTTAGTTTATGCTACGTTAAATAAAGACCTTT
CGTTCACATAACTGAATGTGTAATGGCCTTGAGATTTCAAGCATACCAAGTTGGTGGAGACGGGGTCGTT
ACAAAAGACTCTTTAAGCCAAGATTTCCTTGACAGCCTTGGCGATAGCATCGCCAACCTCAGTGGTAGAG
TTAGAACCACCAAGGTCACCGGTTCTGACACCTGCATCCAAGACATTTCTAACAGCTTCTTCAAGAGCCC
TACCTTCTTCAACCAAATCCAAGGATAACTTCAACATCATAGCTGCAGATAAGATGGTAGCAATTGGGTT
AACCTTGTTTGCTGGTAAATCTGGGGCAGAACCATGACATGGTTCGTACAAACCGAATGCCTTGTTAGTG
TCAGGTAGGGAAGCTAGAGATGCAGAAGGTAATAAACCCAAAGAACCTGGAATAACAGAGGCTTCATCGG
AGATAATATCACCAAACATGTTGTTGGTAATAACAACACCGTTTAGCTTAGTTGGTGATTTAACCAAAAT
CATAGCAGCAGAGTCGATCAATTGGTGCTGAACAGTTAATTGTGGGAACTCAGTCTTGATGGTTTCTTCA
ACAGTCTTTCTCCACAATCTGGAAGAGGCAAGCACGTTAGCCTTGTCAAGAGACCAGATTGGTAATGGTG
GGTTTTGTTGCAATGCCAAGAAAGCAGCCATTCTTGTAATTCTTTGAACTTCAGGAACACTGTATTTCTC
AGAGTCCCAAGCAACTCCGTCACCTTCATCTTCTTTTCTTTCACCAAAGTAGATACCACCAACCAATTCT
CTAACGACGACGAAATCGGTACCCTTTGCATATTCAGGCTTCAAAGGAGAAAGATCTAGTAAAGAATCAG
AAGCAAAGTTACATGGTCTCAAGTTGGCGTATAGACCCAATTCCTTTCTGATCTTCAATAGACCTTGTTC
TGGTCTAACTGCGCCCGTACCCCATTTTGGACCACCAACAGCACCTAGTAAGACAGCATCGGCTTTCTTA
GAGGCTTCTAGAGCTTCATCTGGTAAAGGAGTGCCAGTGGCATCGATGGCAGCACCCCCGATCAAGTGAT
GTTGGAAATTGAACTTAATTTCTGGACGGACTTCAGCAATGGCATTCAAGACCTTAATAGCTTCGTCAGT
AACTTCTTTACCGACGTGATCACCCGGTAGGACAACGATATTCTTAGACATGGTATAATCTGTGTAGTGT
GGGATACTTTTTACTTCTTCAAATAGGTATCAACAATAAAAATAAATCGAAGCAAATGTAGGAATGCGTT
AAAGCAGATGTACTTACTTAGAGTACATAGATATATTTATATAATTCAATATATAAAAGTATATGAAGCA
TCTGATGTTGAACCTGTCATGACTCTAAACTGGAATGGGTAGTTATGCTTCTGAAGGTTTTCCGTTAGAA
AATGAGTGCAGGGATCAGGCCCGGAACCGGTTTTAGCCTGAAAGGAAAAGAAAAAAATGCGGTGATTACT
AGCACGTGACTGCGCTGAATTGGAATCTACCACAAGTACAGCGAATGGCAAGAGGGAAGGGGAATATATT
GTGCCTGGCGGTAGCGTCTGCTATATCAAATGTTAAACATAACTAAATGCAGTAGTGAATAGAGTAATGT
ATTTCTACATATGTGGGTAGGGCCAATGGGAGCCCGATGTCTATTGTACAGATATTTTCCTTTTATAGTT
AATCAATTCAACTTGGAAATCATTGAGTCGATATCTACTTGGATAACTGGAGCCGTGGCAGCGTTTGAAA
TTTGACGAGTCTTCTTGTTTTGTTCGCGCATTTTCAGTTTATTCAAACGGGAGATGGCACCGAATCCACT
GACTTCTCTGTTCAATTTGAATGGTAATAGGAAGAAAGTACATTTCGAGAAATTTTCGCCCAACGTCGAA
ATCTCATGGATGATATCCTCGATACAAATGACACCTTCATCACCTAATTTCTCTTCAACGATATTGTTGT
CATTCAAGATTATCTCTTTTGGTTCTTTATCTTCTGGCCTTTGCCACATTATTCTAGATCTCTTTTGGAT
TAAAGAACGGATAGATGCAAGTGAAGGTTGTCCGATAACAATATATGGTGATACAAGTTTCAACAATGGG
TACACGTCCTTGGTAAGTTTGATGAAAACACCAGTGTTCAACTCAACAAGTCTCAAAAGAGATAACACTT
TGTAAGCCTTTGCTGGGATCTTCACAGCGAGCTCTCGAGAACCCTTAATATAACTTCGTATAATGTATGC
TATACGAAGTTATTAGGTGATATCAGATCCACTAGTGGCCTATGCCACCTTTCGAGAGGACGATGCCCGT
GTCTAAATGATCGACCAGCCTAAGAATGTTCAACCCCTCACTAAAGGGAACAAAAGCTGGAGCTTCTTTG
AAAAGATAATGTATGATTATGCTTTCACTCATATTTATACAGAAACTTGATGTTTTCTTTCGAGTATATA
CAAGGTGATTACATGTACGTTTGAAGTACAACTCTAGATTTTGTAGTGCCCTCTTGGGCTAGCGGTAAAG
GTGCGCATTTTTTCACACCCTACAATGTTCTGTTCAAAAGATTTTGGTCAAACGCTGTAGAAGTGAAAGT
TGGTGCGCATGTTTCGGCGTTCGAAACTTCTCCGCAGTGAAAGATAAATGATCTTACTATCAACAATAAC
TAAGTTTTAGAGCTAGAAATAGCAAGTTAAAATAAGGCTAGTCCGTTATCAACTTGAAAAAGTGGCACCG
AGTCGGTGGTGCTTTTTTTGTTTTTTATGTCTTCGAGTCATGTAATTAGTTATGTCACGCTTACGTTCAC
GCCCTCCACGCATTTAAGCATAAACACGCACTATGCCGTTCTTCTCATGTATATATATATACAGGCAACA
CGCAGATATAGGTGCGACGTGAACAGTGAGCTGTATGTGCGCAGCTCGCGTTGCATTTTCGGAAGCGCTC
GTTTTCGGAAACGCTTTGAAGTTCCTATTCCGAAGTTCCTATTCTGTAGGAAGTATAGGAACCTCAGAGC
GCTTTTGAAAACCAAAAGCGCTCCGAAGACGCACTTTCAAAAAACCAAAAACGCACCGGACTGTAACGAG
CTACTAAAATATTGCGAATACCGCTTCCACAAACATTGCTCAAAAGTATCTCTTTGCTATATATCTCTGT
GCTATATCCCTATATAACCTACCCATCCACCTTTCGCTCCTTGAACTTGCATCTAAACTCGACCTCTACA
TTTTTTATGTTTATCTCTAGTATTACTCTTTAGACAAAAAAAATTGTAGTAAGAACTATTCATAGAGTGA
ATCGAAAACAATACGAAAATGTAAACATTTCCTATACGTAGTATATAGAGACAAAATAGAAGAAACCGTT
CATAATTTTCTGACCAATGAAGAATCATCAACGCTATCACTTTCTGTTCACAAAGTATGCGCAATCCACA
TCGGTATAGAATATAATCGGGGATGCCTTTATCTTGAAAAAATGCACCCGCAGCTTCGCTAGTAATCAGT
AAACGCGGGAAGTGGAGTCAGGCTTTTTTTATGGAAGAGAAAATAGACACCAAAGTAGCCTTCTTCTAAC
CTTAACGGACCTACAGTGCAAAAAGTTATCAAGAGACTGCATTATAGAGCGCACAAAGGAGAAAAAAAGT
AATCTAAGATGCTTTGTTAGAAAAATAGCGCTCTCGGGATGCATTTTTGTAGAACAAAAAAGAAGTATAG
ATTCTTTGTTGGTAAAATAGCGCTCTCGCGTTGCATTTCTGTTCTGTAAAAATGCAGCTCAGATTCTTTG
TTTGAAAAATTAGCGCTCTCGCGTTGCATTTTTGTTTTACAAAAATGAAGCACAGATTCTTCGTTGGTAA
AATAGCGCTTTCGCGTTGCATTTCTGTTCTGTAAAAATGCAGCTCAGATTCTTTGTTTGAAAAATTAGCG
CTCTCGCGTTGCATTTTTGTTCTACAAAATGAAGCACAGATGCTTCGTTGGAGGGCGTGAACGTAAGCGT
GACATAACTAATTACATGACTCGAAGACATAAAAAACAAAAAAAGCACCACCGACTCGGTGCCACTTTTT
CAAGTTGATAACGGACTAGCCTTATTTTAACTTGCTATTTCTAGCTCTAAAACTAGTAAAAGTTGATTGC
CCCGATCATTTATCTTTCACTGCGGAGAAGTTTCGAACGCCGAAACATGCGCAC
Features (pLannotate 1.2.2; 16 found; start..end, strand, type, name):
    522..1110    -  rep_origin     ori: high-copy-number ColE1/pMB1/pBR322/pUC origin of replication
   1281..2141    -  CDS            AmpR: β-lactamase; bla; confers resistance to ampicillin, carbenicillin, and related antibiotics
   2142..2246    -  promoter       AmpR promoter: bla
   2346..2379    -  protein_bind   loxP: Cre-mediated recombination occurs in the 8-bp core sequence (GCATACAT). Cre recombinase
   2536..3615    -  CDS            LEU2: LEU3_YEAST - Experimental evidence at protein level: Swiss-Prot protein existence level 1. Catalyzes the oxidation of 3-carboxy-2-hydroxy-4- methylpentanoate (3-isopropylmalate) to 3-carboxy-4-methyl-2- oxopentanoate. The product decarboxylates to 4-methyl-2 oxopentanoate. From Saccharomyces cerevisiae (strain ATCC 204508 / S288c) (Baker's yeast).
   4136..4687    -  CDS            RLP7 (fragment): RLP7_YEAST - Also known as RPL7. Experimental evidence at protein level: Swiss-Prot protein existence level 1. Involved in the biogenesis of the 60S ribosomal subunit. May act as a specificity factor that binds precursor rRNAs and tethers the enzymes that carry out the early 5' to 3' exonucleolytic reactions that generate the mature rRNAs. From Saccharomyces cerevisiae (strain ATCC 204508 / S288c) (Baker's yeast).
   4670..4703    -  protein_bind   loxP: Cre-mediated recombination occurs in the 8-bp core sequence (GCATACAT). Cre recombinase
   4825..5093    +  promoter       SNR52 promoter: promoter for the S. cerevisiae small nucleolar RNA gene SNR52
   5114..5188    +  misc_RNA       gRNA scaffold: guide RNA scaffold for the Streptococcus pyogenes CRISPR/Cas9 system
   5193..5212    +  terminator     SUP4 terminator: transcription terminator for the S. cerevisiae SUP4 tRNA gene
   5218..5257    +  terminator     CYC1 terminator (fragment): S. cerevisiae CYC1; transcription terminator for CYC1
   5258..6419    +  rep_origin     2μ ori: yeast 2μ plasmid origin of replication
   6420..6459    -  terminator     CYC1 terminator (fragment): S. cerevisiae CYC1; transcription terminator for CYC1
   6465..6484    -  terminator     SUP4 terminator: transcription terminator for the S. cerevisiae SUP4 tRNA gene
   6489..6563    -  misc_RNA       gRNA scaffold: guide RNA scaffold for the Streptococcus pyogenes CRISPR/Cas9 system
   6584..218     -  promoter       SNR52 promoter (across the origin): promoter for the S. cerevisiae small nucleolar RNA gene SNR52
