[The description below was written by a language model from this plasmid's Addgene catalogue record and pLannotate feature annotations shown in this document.]
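Description:
pUDR220 is a yeast CRISPR guide-RNA plasmid built on the pROS14 backbone, a member of the pROS series that descends from an SNR52-promoter/SUP4-terminator gRNA vector. It is an E. coli–S. cerevisiae shuttle vector. A high-copy ColE1/pUC-type origin and an ampicillin resistance gene with its own promoter support propagation in bacteria, while the 2μ origin maintains it as a multicopy episome in yeast, where it is selected through the LEU2 marker. The LEU2 region, which carries a fragment annotated as RLP7 alongside it, is flanked by two loxP sites, so in principle the marker segment could be removed by Cre recombinase; the record does not say whether this is used.

The payload consists of two guide-RNA expression cassettes arranged as a mirror image on either side of the 2μ origin. Each has an SNR52 promoter, a 20-nt spacer position, the Streptococcus pyogenes Cas9 gRNA scaffold, a SUP4 terminator and a short CYC1 terminator fragment, with the two units transcribed towards the origin from opposite strands. Compared with pROS14, the two CAN1-targeting spacers have been replaced: one guide (sgRNA8) targets HXT10, and the other (sgRNA7) targets a site shared by HXT9, HXT11 and HXT12.

No Cas9 coding sequence is annotated, so the nuclease must be provided by the host strain or another construct. The plasmid belongs to a toolkit for rapid Cas9-assisted construction of hexose-transport-deficient S. cerevisiae strains, allowing several HXT genes to be cut at once. The depositor and sequencing-derived records differ by only two nucleotides and give identical annotations.
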