Addgene plasmid #113873: pUDR220
Purpose: expression of Cas9 programming sgRNA8 and sgRNA7 targetting HXT10 and HXT9-11-12 respectively
Depositing lab: Jean-Marc Daran & Jack Pronk. Depositing organization: Delft University of Technology. Publication: A toolkit for rapid CRISPR-SpCas9 assisted construction of hexose-transport-deficient Saccharomyces cerevisiae strains. Wijsman M, Swiat MA, Marques WL, Hettinga JK, van den Broek M, Torre Cortes P, Mans R, Pronk JT, Daran JM, Daran-Lapujade P. FEMS Yeast Res. 2019 Jan 1;19(1). pii: 5114578. doi: 10.1093/femsyr/foy107. PubMed 30285096.
Backbone
  Vector backbone: pROS14 (#107928)
  Backbone manufacturer: Mans et al FEMS Yeast Res. 2015 Mar;15(2). pii: fov004
  Backbone size w/o insert (bp): 6632
  Total vector size (bp): 6632
  Modifications to backbone: replacement of double CAN1 sgRNA target with HXT10 and HXT9,11,12 sgRNA targets
  Vector type: Yeast Expression, CRISPR
  Selectable markers: LEU2
Growth in bacteria
  Bacterial resistance: Ampicillin, 100 μg/mL
  Growth temperature: 37°C
  Growth strain: DH5alpha
  Copy number: High Copy
Gene/Insert
  Gene/Insert name: sgRNA8-HXT10 sgRNA7-HXT9-11-12
  gRNA/shRNA sequence: TTACTATCAACAATAACTAA /
  Species: S. cerevisiae (budding yeast)
Resource information
  A portion of this plasmid was derived from a plasmid made by: The backbone of the pMEL and pROS series was derived from p426-SNR52p-gRNA.CAN1.Y-SUP4t (Addgene # 43803).
Terms and licenses: Academic/Nonprofit Terms; Industry Terms: Not Available to Industry
How to cite: pUDR220 was a gift from Jean-Marc Daran & Jack Pronk (Addgene plasmid # 113873 ; http://n2t.net/addgene:113873 ; RRID:Addgene_113873)
